Addgene plasmid #184958: pSLS.539
Purpose: Test effect of a1/a2 length on editing fabH using retron recombineering
Depositing lab: Seth Shipman. Depositing organization: J. David Gladstone Institutes. Publication: Precise genome editing across kingdoms of life using retron-derived DNA. Lopez SC, Crawford KD, Lear SK, Bhattarai-Kline S, Shipman SL. Nat Chem Biol. 2022 Feb;18(2):199-206. doi: 10.1038/s41589-021-00927-y. Epub 2021 Dec 23. PubMed 34949838.
Backbone
  Vector backbone: pET-21(+)
  Vector type: Bacterial Expression
Growth in bacteria
  Bacterial resistance: Ampicillin, 100 μg/mL
  Growth temperature: 37°C
  Growth strain: DH5alpha
  Copy number: High Copy
Gene/Insert
  Gene/Insert name: Eco1 RT and recombineering ncRNA, fabH G954A, a1/a2 length: 12
  Species: E. coli
  Mutation: fabH donor G954A
  Promoter: T7/lac
  Cloning method: Unknown
Terms and licenses: Academic/Nonprofit Terms; Industry Terms: Not Available to Industry
How to cite: pSLS.539 was a gift from Seth Shipman (Addgene plasmid # 184958 ; http://n2t.net/addgene:184958 ; RRID:Addgene_184958)
