[The description below was written by a language model from this plasmid's Addgene catalogue record and pLannotate feature annotations shown in this document.]
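Description:
pSLS.539 is a bacterial expression plasmid built on the pET-21(+) backbone and designed for retron-based recombineering in E. coli. It is propagated through a ColE1/pMB1-type origin and selected with ampicillin via the β-lactamase gene. The catalogue lists it as high copy, although the annotated backbone also retains the rop gene and the bom mobility region from pBR322. An f1 origin and short tetracycline-resistance remnants flanking the lacI cassette are further backbone leftovers.

The payload sits under a T7 promoter with an adjacent lac operator. Expression therefore needs a host supplying T7 RNA polymerase, is repressed by the plasmid-encoded LacI, and is induced with IPTG. Downstream of a T7 gene 10 ribosome binding site lies the reverse transcriptase of retron Eco1 (annotated as RT86). According to the record, the insert also carries an engineered recombineering ncRNA. The feature table does not annotate this element, but an unannotated stretch between the RT coding sequence and the vector's His-tag remnant and T7 terminator could accommodate it.

In this system the RT reverse-transcribes part of the ncRNA into single-stranded DNA, and here that DNA encodes a donor template carrying the fabH G954A change for incorporation into the E. coli genome. The a1/a2 regions are the complementary ends of the ncRNA that pair to form the structure used for priming, and this variant sets them at 12 nucleotides. The stated purpose is to test how a1/a2 length affects fabH editing efficiency, which suggests it belongs to a series of length variants. The record does not mention any single-strand annealing protein on this plasmid.
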