Features (pLannotate 1.2.2; 19 found; start..end, strand, type, name):
     12..440     +  rep_origin     f1 ori (sequence partly withheld): f1 bacteriophage origin of replication; arrow indicates direction of (+) strand synthesis
    493..597     +  promoter       AmpR promoter: bla
    598..1458    +  CDS            AmpR: β-lactamase; bla; confers resistance to ampicillin, carbenicillin, and related antibiotics
   1629..2217    +  rep_origin     ori: high-copy-number ColE1/pMB1/pBR322/pUC origin of replication
   2403..2542    -  misc_feature   bom: basis of mobility region from pBR322
   2644..2835    -  CDS            rop: Rop protein, which maintains plasmids at low copy number; rop
   2852..3232    +  CDS            YPB1_ECOLX: Protein predicted: Swiss-Prot protein existence level 4. From Escherichia coli.
   3304..3595    -  CDS            TcR (fragment): tetracycline efflux protein; tet; confers resistance to tetracycline
   3610..3631    -  protein_bind   CAP binding site: CAP binding activates transcription in the presence of cAMP. E. coli catabolite activator protein
   3644..4726    -  CDS            lacI: lac repressor; lacI; The lac repressor binds to the lac operator to inhibit transcription in E. coli. This inhibition can be relieved by adding lactose or isopropyl-β-D-thiogalactopyranoside (IPTG).
   4727..4804    -  promoter       lacI promoter: lacI
   4812..5091    -  CDS            TcR (fragment): tetracycline efflux protein; tet; confers resistance to tetracycline
   5113..5131    +  promoter       T7 promoter: promoter for bacteriophage T7 RNA polymerase
   5132..5156    +  protein_bind   lac operator: The lac repressor binds to the lac operator to inhibit transcription in E. coli. This inhibition can be relieved by adding lactose or isopropyl-β-D-thiogalactopyranoside (IPTG). lac repressor encoded by lacI
   5182..5204    +  RBS            RBS: efficient ribosome binding site from bacteriophage T7 gene 10 (Olins and Rangwala, 1989)
   5212..6171    +  CDS            RT86_ECOLX: Protein predicted: Swiss-Prot protein existence level 4. Participates in the synthesis of a msDNA (a branched RNA linked by a 2',5'-phosphodiester linkage to a single-stranded DNA) of unknown function. The retron transcript serves as primer and template to the reaction, and codes for the RT. From Escherichia coli.
   6445..6462    +  CDS            9xHis (fragment): 9xHis affinity tag
   6472..6521    +  CDS            SET1 (fragment): solubility-enhancement tag derived from T7 phage gene 10B
   6529..6576    +  terminator     T7 terminator: transcription terminator for bacteriophage T7 RNA polymerase
>Addgene plasmid #184958 | pSLS.539 | addgene full sequence | sequence record 381448 | Addgene NGS Result
TGGCGAATGGG
[124 nt withheld, positions 12-135]
C
[91 nt withheld, positions 137-227]
A
[49 nt withheld, positions 229-277]
CCTTTGACGTTGGAGTCCACGTTCTTT
[37 nt withheld, positions 305-341]
ACCCTATCTCGGTCTATTCTTTTGATTTATAAGGGATTTTGCCGATTTCGGCCTATTGGTTAAAAAATGA
GCTGATTTAACAAAAATTTAACGCGAATTTTAACAAAATATTAACGCTTACAATTTAGGTGGCACTTTTC
GGGGAAATGTGCGCGGAACCCCTATTTGTTTATTTTTCTAAATACATTCAAATATGTATCCGCTCATGAG
ACAATAACCCTGATAAATGCTTCAATAATATTGAAAAAGGAAGAGTATGAGTATTCAACATTTCCGTGTC
GCCCTTATTCCCTTTTTTGCGGCATTTTGCCTTCCTGTTTTTGCTCACCCAGAAACGCTGGTGAAAGTAA
AAGATGCTGAAGATCAGTTGGGTGCACGAGTGGGTTACATCGAACTGGATCTCAACAGCGGTAAGATCCT
TGAGAGTTTTCGCCCCGAAGAACGTTTTCCAATGATGAGCACTTTTAAAGTTCTGCTATGTGGCGCGGTA
TTATCCCGTATTGACGCCGGGCAAGAGCAACTCGGTCGCCGCATACACTATTCTCAGAATGACTTGGTTG
AGTACTCACCAGTCACAGAAAAGCATCTTACGGATGGCATGACAGTAAGAGAATTATGCAGTGCTGCCAT
AACCATGAGTGATAACACTGCGGCCAACTTACTTCTGACAACGATCGGAGGACCGAAGGAGCTAACCGCT
TTTTTGCACAACATGGGGGATCATGTAACTCGCCTTGATCGTTGGGAACCGGAGCTGAATGAAGCCATAC
CAAACGACGAGCGTGACACCACGATGCCTGCAGCAATGGCAACAACGTTGCGCAAACTATTAACTGGCGA
ACTACTTACTCTAGCTTCCCGGCAACAATTAATAGACTGGATGGAGGCGGATAAAGTTGCAGGACCACTT
CTGCGCTCGGCCCTTCCGGCTGGCTGGTTTATTGCTGATAAATCTGGAGCCGGTGAGCGTGGGTCTCGCG
GTATCATTGCAGCACTGGGGCCAGATGGTAAGCCCTCCCGTATCGTAGTTATCTACACGACGGGGAGTCA
GGCAACTATGGATGAACGAAATAGACAGATCGCTGAGATAGGTGCCTCACTGATTAAGCATTGGTAACTG
TCAGACCAAGTTTACTCATATATACTTTAGATTGATTTAAAACTTCATTTTTAATTTAAAAGGATCTAGG
TGAAGATCCTTTTTGATAATCTCATGACCAAAATCCCTTAACGTGAGTTTTCGTTCCACTGAGCGTCAGA
CCCCGTAGAAAAGATCAAAGGATCTTCTTGAGATCCTTTTTTTCTGCGCGTAATCTGCTGCTTGCAAACA
AAAAAACCACCGCTACCAGCGGTGGTTTGTTTGCCGGATCAAGAGCTACCAACTCTTTTTCCGAAGGTAA
CTGGCTTCAGCAGAGCGCAGATACCAAATACTGTCCTTCTAGTGTAGCCGTAGTTAGGCCACCACTTCAA
GAACTCTGTAGCACCGCCTACATACCTCGCTCTGCTAATCCTGTTACCAGTGGCTGCTGCCAGTGGCGAT
AAGTCGTGTCTTACCGGGTTGGACTCAAGACGATAGTTACCGGATAAGGCGCAGCGGTCGGGCTGAACGG
GGGGTTCGTGCACACAGCCCAGCTTGGAGCGAACGACCTACACCGAACTGAGATACCTACAGCGTGAGCT
ATGAGAAAGCGCCACGCTTCCCGAAGGGAGAAAGGCGGACAGGTATCCGGTAAGCGGCAGGGTCGGAACA
GGAGAGCGCACGAGGGAGCTTCCAGGGGGAAACGCCTGGTATCTTTATAGTCCTGTCGGGTTTCGCCACC
TCTGACTTGAGCGTCGATTTTTGTGATGCTCGTCAGGGGGGCGGAGCCTATGGAAAAACGCCAGCAACGC
GGCCTTTTTACGGTTCCTGGCCTTTTGCTGGCCTTTTGCTCACATGTTCTTTCCTGCGTTATCCCCTGAT
TCTGTGGATAACCGTATTACCGCCTTTGAGTGAGCTGATACCGCTCGCCGCAGCCGAACGACCGAGCGCA
GCGAGTCAGTGAGCGAGGAAGCGGAAGAGCGCCTGATGCGGTATTTTCTCCTTACGCATCTGTGCGGTAT
TTCACACCGCAATGGTGCACTCTCAGTACAATCTGCTCTGATGCCGCATAGTTAAGCCAGTATACACTCC
GCTATCGCTACGTGACTGGGTCATGGCTGCGCCCCGACACCCGCCAACACCCGCTGACGCGCCCTGACGG
GCTTGTCTGCTCCCGGCATCCGCTTACAGACAAGCTGTGACCGTCTCCGGGAGCTGCATGTGTCAGAGGT
TTTCACCGTCATCACCGAAACGCGCGAGGCAGCTGCGGTAAAGCTCATCAGCGTGGTCGTGAAGCGATTC
ACAGATGTCTGCCTGTTCATCCGCGTCCAGCTCGTTGAGTTTCTCCAGAAGCGTTAATGTCTGGCTTCTG
ATAAAGCGGGCCATGTTAAGGGCGGTTTTTTCCTGTTTGGTCACTGATGCCTCCGTGTAAGGGGGATTTC
TGTTCATGGGGGTAATGATACCGATGAAACGAGAGAGGATGCTCACGATACGGGTTACTGATGATGAACA
TGCCCGGTTACTGGAACGTTGTGAGGGTAAACAACTGGCGGTATGGATGCGGCGGGACCAGAGAAAAATC
ACTCAGGGTCAATGCCAGCGCTTCGTTAATACAGATGTAGGTGTTCCACAGGGTAGCCAGCAGCATCCTG
CGATGCAGATCCGGAACATAATGGTGCAGGGCGCTGACTTCCGCGTTTCCAGACTTTACGAAACACGGAA
ACCGAAGACCATTCATGTTGTTGCTCAGGTCGCAGACGTTTTGCAGCAGCAGTCGCTTCACGTTCGCTCG
CGTATCGGTGATTCATTCTGCTAACCAGTAAGGCAACCCCGCCAGCCTAGCCGGGTCCTCAACGACAGGA
GCACGATCATGCGCACCCGTGGGGCCGCCATGCCGGCGATAATGGCCTGCTTCTCGCCGAAACGTTTGGT
GGCGGGACCAGTGACGAAGGCTTGAGCGAGGGCGTGCAAGATTCCGAATACCGCAAGCGACAGGCCGATC
ATCGTCGCGCTCCAGCGAAAGCGGTCCTCGCCGAAAATGACCCAGAGCGCTGCCGGCACCTGTCCTACGA
GTTGCATGATAAAGAAGACAGTCATAAGTGCGGCGACGATAGTCATGCCCCGCGCCCACCGGAAGGAGCT
GACTGGGTTGAAGGCTCTCAAGGGCATCGGTCGAGATCCCGGTGCCTAATGAGTGAGCTAACTTACATTA
ATTGCGTTGCGCTCACTGCCCGCTTTCCAGTCGGGAAACCTGTCGTGCCAGCTGCATTAATGAATCGGCC
AACGCGCGGGGAGAGGCGGTTTGCGTATTGGGCGCCAGGGTGGTTTTTCTTTTCACCAGTGAGACGGGCA
ACAGCTGATTGCCCTTCACCGCCTGGCCCTGAGAGAGTTGCAGCAAGCGGTCCACGCTGGTTTGCCCCAG
CAGGCGAAAATCCTGTTTGATGGTGGTTAACGGCGGGATATAACATGAGCTGTCTTCGGTATCGTCGTAT
CCCACTACCGAGATATCCGCACCAACGCGCAGCCCGGACTCGGTAATGGCGCGCATTGCGCCCAGCGCCA
TCTGATCGTTGGCAACCAGCATCGCAGTGGGAACGATGCCCTCATTCAGCATTTGCATGGTTTGTTGAAA
ACCGGACATGGCACTCCAGTCGCCTTCCCGTTCCGCTATCGGCTGAATTTGATTGCGAGTGAGATATTTA
TGCCAGCCAGCCAGACGCAGACGCGCCGAGACAGAACTTAATGGGCCCGCTAACAGCGCGATTTGCTGGT
GACCCAATGCGACCAGATGCTCCACGCCCAGTCGCGTACCGTCTTCATGGGAGAAAATAATACTGTTGAT
GGGTGTCTGGTCAGAGACATCAAGAAATAACGCCGGAACATTAGTGCAGGCAGCTTCCACAGCAATGGCA
TCCTGGTCATCCAGCGGATAGTTAATGATCAGCCCACTGACGCGTTGCGCGAGAAGATTGTGCACCGCCG
CTTTACAGGCTTCGACGCCGCTTCGTTCTACCATCGACACCACCACGCTGGCACCCAGTTGATCGGCGCG
AGATTTAATCGCCGCGACAATTTGCGACGGCGCGTGCAGGGCCAGACTGGAGGTGGCAACGCCAATCAGC
AACGACTGTTTGCCCGCCAGTTGTTGTGCCACGCGGTTGGGAATGTAATTCAGCTCCGCCATCGCCGCTT
CCACTTTTTCCCGCGTTTTCGCAGAAACGTGGCTGGCCTGGTTCACCACGCGGGAAACGGTCTGATAAGA
GACACCGGCATACTCTGCGACATCGTATAACGTTACTGGTTTCACATTCACCACCCTGAATTGACTCTCT
TCCGGGCGCTATCATGCCATACCGCGAAAGGTTTTGCGCCATTCGATGGTGTCCGGGATCTCGACGCTCT
CCCTTATGCGACTCCTGCATTAGGAAGCAGCCCAGTAGTAGGTTGAGGCCGTTGAGCACCGCCGCCGCAA
GGAATGGTGCATGCAAGGAGATGGCGCCCAACAGTCCCCCGGCCACGGGGCCTGCCACCATACCCACGCC
GAAACAAGCGCTCATGAGCCCGAAGTGGCGAGCCCGATCTTCCCCATCGGTGATGTCGGCGATATAGGCG
CCAGCAACCGCACCTGTGGCGCCGGTGATGCCGGCCACGATGCGTCCGGCGTAGAGGATCGAGATCTCGA
TCCCGCGAAATTAATACGACTCACTATAGGGGAATTGTGAGCGGATAACAATTCCCCTCTAGGATCCGAA
TTCAAATAATTTTGTTTAACTTTAAGAAGGAGATATACATATGAAATCCGCTGAATATTTGAACACTTTT
AGATTGAGAAATCTCGGCCTACCTGTCATGAACAATTTGCATGACATGTCTAAGGCGACTCGCATATCTG
TTGAAACACTTCGGTTGTTAATCTATACAGCTGATTTTCGCTATAGGATCTACACTGTAGAAAAGAAAGG
CCCAGAGAAGAGAATGAGAACCATTTACCAACCTTCTCGAGAACTTAAAGCCTTACAAGGATGGGTTCTA
CGTAACATTTTAGATAAACTGTCGTCATCTCCTTTTTCTATTGGATTTGAAAAGCACCAATCTATTTTGA
ATAATGCTACCCCGCATATTGGGGCAAACTTTATACTGAATATTGATTTGGAGGATTTTTTCCCAAGTTT
AACTGCTAACAAAGTTTTTGGAGTGTTCCATTCTCTTGGTTATAATCGACTAATATCTTCAGTTTTGACA
AAAATATGTTGTTATAAAAATCTGCTACCACAAGGTGCTCCATCATCACCTAAATTAGCTAATCTAATAT
GTTCTAAACTTGATTATCGTATTCAGGGTTATGCAGGTAGTCGGGGCTTGATATATACGAGATATGCCGA
TGATCTCACCTTATCTGCACAGTCTATGAAAAAGGTTGTTAAAGCACGTGATTTTTTATTTTCTATAATC
CCAAGTGAAGGATTGGTTATTAACTCAAAAAAAACTTGTATTAGTGGGCCTCGTAGTCAGAGGAAAGTTA
CAGGTTTAGTTATTTCACAAGAGAAAGTTGGGATAGGTAGAGAAAAATATAAAGAAATTAGAGCAAAGAT
ACATCATATATTTTGCGGTAAGTCTTCTGAGATAGAACACGTTAGGGGATGGTTGTCATTTATTTTAAGT
GTGGATTCAAAAAGCCATAGGAGATTAATAACTTATATTAGCAAATTAGAAAAAAAATATGGAAAGAACC
CTTTAAATAAAGCGAAGACCTAACATTTAACTATGATAAGATTCCGTATGCGCACCCTTAGCGAGAGGTT
TATCATTAAGGTCAACCTCTGGATGTTGTTTCGGCATCCTGCATTGAATCTGAGTTACTGTCTGTTTTCC
TGAATTCCTTTGGCGGTGGATTCACCTGGGGCTCCGCGCTGGTTCGTTTCTAAGATAAGGATTAAAACAT
GACGCAATTTGCATTTGTGTTCCCTGGGAATTCAGGAAACCCGTTTTTTCTGACGTAAGGGTGCGCAAGC
GGCCGCACTCGAGCACCACCACCACCACCACTGAGATCCGGCTGCTAACAAAGCCCGAAAGGAAGCTGAG
TTGGCTGCTGCCACCGCTGAGCAATAACTAGCATAACCCCTTGGGGCCTCTAAACGGGTCTTGAGGGGTT
TTTTGCTGAAAGGAGGAACTATATCCGGAT
